Addgene plasmid #48845: pGGF004
Purpose: Provides a D-alanine resistance cassette as GreenGate module.
Depositing lab: Jan Lohmann. Depositing organization: Universitaet Heidelberg. Publication: GreenGate - A Novel, Versatile, and Efficient Cloning System for Plant Transgenesis. Lampropoulos A, Sutikovic Z, Wenzl C, Maegele I, Lohmann JU, Forner J. PLoS One. 2013 Dec 20;8(12):e83043. doi: 10.1371/journal.pone.0083043. PubMed 24376629.
Backbone
  Vector backbone: pUC19
  Backbone size w/o insert (bp): 2686
  Vector type: Golden Gate compatible cloning vector
Growth in bacteria
  Bacterial resistance: Ampicillin, 100 μg/mL
  Growth temperature: 37°C
  Growth strain: Mach1
  Copy number: High Copy
Gene/Insert
  Gene/Insert name: p35S::D-AlanineR::t35S (alt name: D-alanine resistance cassette)
  Species: Synthetic
  Insert size (bp): 2183
  Mutation: internal BsaI recognition site in 35S promoter removed by substitution
  Cloning method: Unknown
Terms and licenses: Academic/Nonprofit Terms; Industry Terms: Not Available to Industry
Depositor comments: This plasmid is designed for Golden Gate cloning using the BsaI enzyme. Plasmid Features (listed as bp in full plasmid sequence): BsaI site #1 = 2241-2251bp D-alanine resistance cassette with 35S promoter and terminator = 2252-4434bp BsaI site #2 = 4435-4445bp
How to cite: pGGF004 was a gift from Jan Lohmann (Addgene plasmid # 48845 ; http://n2t.net/addgene:48845 ; RRID:Addgene_48845)
