[The description below was written by a language model from this plasmid's Addgene catalogue record and pLannotate feature annotations shown in this document.]
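Description:
pGGF004 is a GreenGate entry module built on a pUC19 backbone, designed for Golden Gate assembly of plant transformation constructs using BsaI. It is a high-copy E. coli plasmid carrying the ColE1/pUC-type origin of replication and the bla gene (AmpR) under its own promoter for ampicillin selection. Remnants of the pUC cloning region are annotated around the insert, including the CAP binding site, lac promoter and operator, a lacZα fragment, and flanking SP6 and T7 phage promoters. Short lacI, bom and rop fragments are also detected.

The payload is a 2,183 bp synthetic plant selection cassette, p35S::D-AlanineR::t35S, bounded on each side by a BsaI site so that digestion releases it as a module for ordered ligation with other GreenGate parts. Within it, the strong constitutive cauliflower mosaic virus 35S promoter drives a coding sequence that the feature table identifies as DAO1, the D-amino acid oxidase of the yeast Rhodosporidium toruloides (Rhodotorula gracilis), followed by the CaMV polyadenylation signal as terminator. D-amino acid oxidase metabolises D-amino acids, which is how expression lets transformed plants tolerate otherwise toxic D-alanine, giving a non-antibiotic selectable marker. An internal BsaI recognition site in the 35S promoter was removed by substitution so the cassette stays intact during BsaI-based assembly. The annotated 35S promoter covers only part of the region upstream of the coding sequence, and the record does not describe the rest in detail.

The plasmid is not itself a plant transformation vector. It supplies the resistance cassette that is combined with the other modules into a GreenGate destination vector for plant transgenesis.
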