Features (pLannotate 1.2.2; 15 found; start..end, strand, type, name):
     96..200     +  promoter       AmpR promoter: bla
    201..1061    +  CDS            AmpR: β-lactamase; bla; confers resistance to ampicillin, carbenicillin, and related antibiotics
   1232..1820    +  rep_origin     ori: high-copy-number ColE1/pMB1/pBR322/pUC origin of replication
   2003..2095    +  CDS            lacI (fragment): lac repressor; lacI; The lac repressor binds to the lac operator to inhibit transcription in E. coli. This inhibition can be relieved by adding lactose or isopropyl-β-D-thiogalactopyranoside (IPTG).
   2108..2129    +  protein_bind   CAP binding site: CAP binding activates transcription in the presence of cAMP. E. coli catabolite activator protein
   2144..2174    +  promoter       lac promoter: promoter for the E. coli lac operon
   2182..2198    +  protein_bind   lac operator: The lac repressor binds to the lac operator to inhibit transcription in E. coli. This inhibition can be relieved by adding lactose or isopropyl-β-D-thiogalactopyranoside (IPTG). lac repressor encoded by lacI
   2212..2230    +  promoter       SP6 promoter: promoter for bacteriophage SP6 RNA polymerase
   2747..3088    +  promoter       CaMV 35S promoter: strong constitutive promoter from cauliflower mosaic virus
   3111..4214    +  CDS            DAO1 (sequence partly withheld): OXDA_RHOTO - Experimental evidence at protein level: Swiss-Prot protein existence level 1. This enzyme can effectively convert cephalosporin C into 7- beta-(5-carboxy-5-oxopentanamido)-cephalosporinic acid. From Rhodosporidium toruloides (Yeast) (Rhodotorula gracilis).
   4273..4432    +  polyA_signal   CaMV poly(A) signal (fragment): cauliflower mosaic virus polyadenylation signal
   4456..4474    -  promoter       T7 promoter: promoter for bacteriophage T7 RNA polymerase
   4476..4628    +  CDS            lacZα (fragment): LacZα fragment of β-galactosidase; lacZ fragment
   4634..4733    -  misc_feature   bom (fragment): basis of mobility region from pBR322
   4835..1       -  CDS            rop (fragment) (across the origin): Rop protein, which maintains plasmids at low copy number; rop
>Addgene plasmid #48845 | pGGF004 | depositor full sequence | sequence record 71258 | Full Sequence
GACGAAAGGGCCTCGTGATACGCCTATTTTTATAGGTTAATGTCATGATAATAATGGTTTCTTAGACGTC
AGGTGGCACTTTTCGGGGAAATGTGCGCGGAACCCCTATTTGTTTATTTTTCTAAATACATTCAAATATG
TATCCGCTCATGAGACAATAACCCTGATAAATGCTTCAATAATATTGAAAAAGGAAGAGTATGAGTATTC
AACATTTCCGTGTCGCCCTTATTCCCTTTTTTGCGGCATTTTGCCTTCCTGTTTTTGCTCACCCAGAAAC
GCTGGTGAAAGTAAAAGATGCTGAAGATCAGTTGGGTGCACGAGTGGGTTACATCGAACTGGATCTCAAC
AGCGGTAAGATCCTTGAGAGTTTTCGCCCCGAAGAACGTTTTCCAATGATGAGCACTTTTAAAGTTCTGC
TATGTGGCGCGGTATTATCCCGTATTGACGCCGGGCAAGAGCAACTCGGTCGCCGCATACACTATTCTCA
GAATGACTTGGTTGAGTACTCACCAGTCACAGAAAAGCATCTTACGGATGGCATGACAGTAAGAGAATTA
TGCAGTGCTGCCATAACCATGAGTGATAACACTGCGGCCAACTTACTTCTGACAACGATCGGAGGACCGA
AGGAGCTAACCGCTTTTTTGCACAACATGGGGGATCATGTAACTCGCCTTGATCGTTGGGAACCGGAGCT
GAATGAAGCCATACCAAACGACGAGCGTGACACCACGATGCCTGTAGCAATGGCAACAACGTTGCGCAAA
CTATTAACTGGCGAACTACTTACTCTAGCTTCCCGGCAACAATTAATAGACTGGATGGAGGCGGATAAAG
TTGCAGGACCACTTCTGCGCTCGGCCCTTCCGGCTGGCTGGTTTATTGCTGATAAATCTGGAGCCGGTGA
GCGTGGCTCTCGAGGTATCATTGCAGCACTGGGGCCAGATGGTAAGCCCTCCCGTATCGTAGTTATCTAC
ACGACGGGGAGTCAGGCAACTATGGATGAACGAAATAGACAGATCGCTGAGATAGGTGCCTCACTGATTA
AGCATTGGTAACTGTCAGACCAAGTTTACTCATATATACTTTAGATTGATTTAAAACTTCATTTTTAATT
TAAAAGGATCTAGGTGAAGATCCTTTTTGATAATCTCATGACCAAAATCCCTTAACGTGAGTTTTCGTTC
CACTGAGCGTCAGACCCCGTAGAAAAGATCAAAGGATCTTCTTGAGATCCTTTTTTTCTGCGCGTAATCT
GCTGCTTGCAAACAAAAAAACCACCGCTACCAGCGGTGGTTTGTTTGCCGGATCAAGAGCTACCAACTCT
TTTTCCGAAGGTAACTGGCTTCAGCAGAGCGCAGATACCAAATACTGTTCTTCTAGTGTAGCCGTAGTTA
GGCCACCACTTCAAGAACTCTGTAGCACCGCCTACATACCTCGCTCTGCTAATCCTGTTACCAGTGGCTG
CTGCCAGTGGCGATAAGTCGTGTCTTACCGGGTTGGACTCAAGACGATAGTTACCGGATAAGGCGCAGCG
GTCGGGCTGAACGGGGGGTTCGTGCACACAGCCCAGCTTGGAGCGAACGACCTACACCGAACTGAGATAC
CTACAGCGTGAGCTATGAGAAAGCGCCACGCTTCCCGAAGGGAGAAAGGCGGACAGGTATCCGGTAAGCG
GCAGGGTCGGAACAGGAGAGCGCACGAGGGAGCTTCCAGGGGGAAACGCCTGGTATCTTTATAGTCCTGT
CGGGTTTCGCCACCTCTGACTTGAGCGTCGATTTTTGTGATGCTCGTCAGGGGGGCGGAGCCTATGGAAA
AACGCCAGCAACGCGGCCTTTTTACGGTTCCTGGCCTTTTGCTGGCCTTTTGCTCACATGTTCTTTCCTG
CGTTATCCCCTGATTCTGTGGATAACCGTATTACCGCCTTTGAGTGAGCTGATACCGCTCGCCGCAGCCG
AACGACCGAGCGCAGCGAGTCAGTGAGCGAGGAAGCGGAAGAGCGCCCAATACGCAAACCGCCTCTCCCC
GCGCGTTGGCCGATTCATTAATGCAGCTGGCACGACAGGTTTCCCGACTGGAAAGCGGGCAGTGAGCGCA
ACGCAATTAATGTGAGTTAGCTCACTCATTAGGCACCCCAGGCTTTACACTTTATGCTTCCGGCTCGTAT
GTTGTGTGGAATTGTGAGCGGATAACAATTTCACACGAGCTATTTAGGTGACACTATAGAAGTGAAGCTT
GGTCTCAACTAGTGTCCCCAGATTAGCCTTTTCAATTTCAGAAAGAATGCTAACCCACAGATGGTTAGAG
AGGCTTACGCAGCACGTCTCATCAAGACGATCTACCCGAGCAATAATCTCCAGGAAATCAAATACCTTCC
CAAGAAGGTTAAAGATGCAGTCAAAAGATTCAGGACTAACTGCATCAAGAACACAGAGAAAGATATATTT
CTCAAGATCAGAAGTACTATTCCAGTATGGACGATTCAAGGCTTGCTTCACAAACCAAGGCAAGTAATAG
AGATTGGAGTCTCTAAAAAGGTAGTTCCCACTGAATCAAAGGCCATGGAGTCAAAGATTCAAATAGAGGA
CCTAACAGAACTCGCCGTAAAGACTGGCGAACAGTTCATACAGAGTCTCTTACGACTCAATGACAAGAAG
AAAATCTTCGTCAACATGGTGGAGCACGACACACTTGTCTACTCCAAAAATATCAAAGATACAGTCTCAG
AAGACCAAAGGGCAATTGAGACTTTTCAACAAAGGGTAATATCCGGAAACCTCCTCGGATTCCATTGCCC
AGCTATCTGTCACTTTATTGTGAAGATAGTGGAAAAGGAAGGTGGCTCCTACAAATGCCATCATTGCGAT
AAAGGAAAGGCCATCGTTGAAGATGCCTCTGCCGACAGTGGTCCCAAAGATGGACCCCCACCCACGAGGA
GCATCGTGGAAAAAGAAGACGTTCCAACCACGTCTTCAAAGCAAGTGGATTGATGTGATATCTCCACTGA
CGTAAGGGATGACGCACAATCCCACTATCCTTCGCAAGACCCTTCCTCTATATAAGGAAGTTCATTTCAT
TTGGAGAGAACACGGGGGACGGTACCAACAATG
[1092 nt withheld, positions 3114-4205]
TCGAAGTTGTAGGAGCTCAGTCCGCAAAAATCACCAGTCTCTCTCTACAAATCTATCTCTCTCTATTTTT
CTCCAGAATAATGTGTGAGTAGTTCCCAGATAAGGGAATTAGGGTTCTTATAGGGTTTCGCTCATGTGTT
GAGCATATAAGAAACCCTTAGTATGTATTTGTATTTGTAAAATACTTCTATCAATAAAATTTCTAATTCC
TAAAACCAAAATCCAGTGAGTATTGAGACCGAATTCTCGCCCTATAGTGAGTCGTATTACCTGGCCGTCG
TTTTACAACGTCGTGACTGGGAAAACCCTGGCGTTACCCAACTTAATCGCCTTGCAGCACATCCCCCTTT
CGCCAGCTGGCGTAATAGCGAAGAGGCCCGCACCGATCGCCCTTCCCAACAGTTGCGCAGCCTGAATGGC
GAATGGCGCCTGATGCGGTATTTTCTCCTTACGCATCTGTGCGGTATTTCACACCGCATATGGTGCACTC
TCAGTACAATCTGCTCTGATGCCGCATAGTTAAGCCAGCCCCGACACCCGCCAACACCCGCTGACGCGCC
CTGACGGGCTTGTCTGCTCCCGGCATCCGCTTACAGACAAGCTGTGACCGTCTCCGGGAGCTGCATGTGT
CAGAGGTTTTCACCGTCATCACCGAAACGCGCGA
