>Addgene plasmid #48845 | pGGF004 | depositor partial sequence | sequence record 71259 | p35S::D-AlanineR::t35S
GTGTCCCCAGATTAGCCTTTTCAATTTCAGAAAGAATGCTAACCCACAGATGGTTAGAGAGGCTTACGCA
GCACGTCTCATCAAGACGATCTACCCGAGCAATAATCTCCAGGAAATCAAATACCTTCCCAAGAAGGTTA
AAGATGCAGTCAAAAGATTCAGGACTAACTGCATCAAGAACACAGAGAAAGATATATTTCTCAAGATCAG
AAGTACTATTCCAGTATGGACGATTCAAGGCTTGCTTCACAAACCAAGGCAAGTAATAGAGATTGGAGTC
TCTAAAAAGGTAGTTCCCACTGAATCAAAGGCCATGGAGTCAAAGATTCAAATAGAGGACCTAACAGAAC
TCGCCGTAAAGACTGGCGAACAGTTCATACAGAGTCTCTTACGACTCAATGACAAGAAGAAAATCTTCGT
CAACATGGTGGAGCACGACACACTTGTCTACTCCAAAAATATCAAAGATACAGTCTCAGAAGACCAAAGG
GCAATTGAGACTTTTCAACAAAGGGTAATATCCGGAAACCTCCTCGGATTCCATTGCCCAGCTATCTGTC
ACTTTATTGTGAAGATAGTGGAAAAGGAAGGTGGCTCCTACAAATGCCATCATTGCGATAAAGGAAAGGC
CATCGTTGAAGATGCCTCTGCCGACAGTGGTCCCAAAGATGGACCCCCACCCACGAGGAGCATCGTGGAA
AAAGAAGACGTTCCAACCACGTCTTCAAAGCAAGTGGATTGATGTGATATCTCCACTGACGTAAGGGATG
ACGCACAATCCCACTATCCTTCGCAAGACCCTTCCTCTATATAAGGAAGTTCATTTCATTTGGAGAGAAC
ACGGGGGACGGTACCAACAATG
[1092 nt withheld, positions 863-1954]
TCGAAGTTGTAGGAGCTCAGTCCGCAAAAATCACCAGTCTCTCTCTACAAATCTATCTCTCTCTATTTTT
CTCCAGAATAATGTGTGAGTAGTTCCCAGATAAGGGAATTAGGGTTCTTATAGGGTTTCGCTCATGTGTT
GAGCATATAAGAAACCCTTAGTATGTATTTGTATTTGTAAAATACTTCTATCAATAAAATTTCTAATTCC
TAAAACCAAAATCCAGTGA
