>Addgene plasmid #48845 | pGGF004 | addgene partial sequence | sequence record 72454 | Lac-promoter 5'-CACTTTATGCTTCCGGCTCG-3'
CACGAGCTATTTAGGTGACACTATAGAAGTGAAGCTTGGTCTCAACTAGTGTCCCCAGATTAGCCTTTTC
AATTTCAGAAAGAATGCTAACCCACAGATGGTTAGAGAGGCTTACGCAGCACGTCTCATCAAGACGATCT
ACCCGAGCAATAATCTCCAGGAAATCAAATACCTTCCCAAGAAGGTTAAAGATGCAGTCAAAAGATTCAG
GACTAACTGCATCAAGAACACAGAGAAAGATATATTTCTCAAGATCAGAAGTACTATTCCAGTATGGACG
ATTCAAGGCTTGCTTCACAAACCAAGGCAAGTAATAGAGATTGGAGTCTCTAAAAAGGTAGTTCCCACTG
AATCAAAGGCCATGGAGTCAAAGATTCAAATAGAGGACCTAACAGAACTCGCCGTAAAGACTGGCGAACA
GTTCATACAGAGTCTCTTACGACTCAATGACAAGAAGAAAATCTTCGTCAACATGGTGGAGCACGACACA
CTTGTCTACTCCAAAAATATCAAAGATACAGTCTCAGAAGACCAAAGGGCAATTGAGACTTTTCAACAAA
GGGTAATATCCGGAAACCTCCTCGGATTCCATTGCCCAGCTATCTGTCACTTTATTGTGAAGATAGTGGA
AAAGGAAGGTGGCTCCTACAAATGCCATCATTGCGATAAAGGAAAGGCCATCGTTGAAGATGCCTCTGCC
GACAGTGGTCCCAAAGATGGACCCCCACCCACGAGGAGCATCGTGGAAAAAGAAGACGTTCCAACCACGT
CTTCAAAGCAAGTGGATTGATGTGATATCTCCACTGACGTAAGGGATGACGCACAATCCCACTATCCTTC
GCAAGACCCTTCCTCTATATAAGGAAGTTCATTTCATTTGGAGAGAAC
