>Addgene plasmid #48845 | pGGF004 | addgene partial sequence | sequence record 72516 | M13pUC-Fwd 5'-CCCAGTCACGACGTTGTAAAACG-3'
CTATAGGGCGAGAATTCGGTCTCAATACTCACTGGATTTTGGTTTTAGGAATTAGAAATTTTATTGATAG
AAGTATTTTACAAATACAAATACATACTAAGGGTTTCTTATATGCTCAACACATGAGCGAAACCCTATAA
GAACCCTAATTCCCTTATCTGGGAACTACTCACACATTATTCTGGAGAAAAATAGAGAGAGATAGATTTG
TAGAGAGAGACTGGTGATTTTTGCGGACTGAGCTCCTACAACTTCGA
[635 nt withheld, positions 258-892]
GAG
